Addgene plasmid #166432: pBS L30 mRuby3-Rab27A
Purpose: Rab27A fused to mRuby3 fluorescent protein (ex558/em592) tag in N-ter under control of a weak L30 promoter.
Depositing lab: Raphael Gaudin.
Backbone
  Vector backbone: pBS
  Modifications to backbone: Modified for mammalian expression using the promoter of the mouse ribosomal protein L30 gene ("weak promoter") and a HSV TK polyA tail
  Vector type: Mammalian Expression
Growth in bacteria
  Bacterial resistance: Ampicillin, 100 μg/mL
  Growth temperature: 37°C
  Growth strain: DH5alpha
  Copy number: Unknown
Gene/Insert
  Gene/Insert name: Rab27A
  Species: H. sapiens (human)
  GenBank ID: 5873 NC_000015.10
  Promoter: L30 weak promoter
  Tag / fusion protein: mRuby3 (N terminal on insert)
  Entrez Gene: RAB27A (a.k.a. GS2, HsT18676, RAB27, RAM)
  Cloning method: Gateway Cloning
  Sequencing primers: 5′ M13pUC-fwd; 3′ T3
Terms and licenses: Academic/Nonprofit Terms; Industry Terms: Not Available to Industry
How to cite: pBS L30 mRuby3-Rab27A was a gift from Raphael Gaudin (Addgene plasmid # 166432 ; http://n2t.net/addgene:166432 ; RRID:Addgene_166432)
