[The description below was written by a language model from this plasmid's Addgene catalogue record and pLannotate feature annotations shown in this document.]
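Description:
pBS L30 mRuby3-Rab27A is a 5,367-nt mammalian expression plasmid built on a pBluescript-type (pBS) backbone that was adapted for use in mammalian cells by adding the promoter of the mouse ribosomal protein L30 gene and a herpes simplex virus thymidine kinase polyadenylation signal. In bacteria it replicates from a high-copy ColE1/pUC-type origin and is selected with ampicillin through the β-lactamase (AmpR) gene and its own promoter. The usual phagemid backbone elements are also present: an f1 origin, flanking T7 and T3 promoters, and remnants of the lacZα/lac promoter-operator region and the multiple cloning site. No mammalian selection marker is annotated.

The payload is a single open reading frame encoding human RAB27A with the red fluorescent protein mRuby3 (excitation 558 nm, emission 592 nm) fused to its N-terminus. The RAB27A coding sequence was introduced by Gateway recombination and is bracketed by attB1 and attB2 sites, so the attB1 site lies in the linker between the fluorescent protein and the GTPase. The HSV TK poly(A) signal follows the cassette. The L30 promoter itself is not picked up by the automated annotation, but the unannotated stretch between the cloning-site remnant and the mRuby3 start is where the catalogue description would place it.

RAB27A is a small GTPase that regulates late endocytic compartments and secretory and cytotoxic granule exocytosis. The deliberately weak L30 promoter drives low-level expression of the tagged protein, which suits fluorescence imaging of Rab27A-positive compartments in cells while limiting the artefacts that can accompany strong overexpression, although the record does not describe a specific application.
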