Features (pLannotate 1.2.2; 20 found; start..end, strand, type, name):
      2..37      +  CDS            rop (fragment): Rop protein, which maintains plasmids at low copy number; rop
    139..238     +  misc_feature   bom (fragment): basis of mobility region from pBR322
    239..667     +  rep_origin     f1 ori (sequence partly withheld): f1 bacteriophage origin of replication; arrow indicates direction of (+) strand synthesis
    698..855     -  CDS            lacZα (fragment): LacZα fragment of β-galactosidase; lacZ fragment
    858..876     +  promoter       T7 promoter: promoter for bacteriophage T7 RNA polymerase
    879..904     +  misc_feature   MCS (fragment): pUC18/19 multiple cloning site
   1295..2005    +  CDS            mRuby3: mRuby3 is a basic (constitutively fluorescent) red fluorescent protein published in 2016, derived from Entacmaea quadricolor. It has low acid sensitivity.
   2040..2060    +  protein_bind   attB1: mutant version of attB; core recombination site for the Gateway® BP reaction BP Clonase™
   2066..2728    +  CDS            RAB27A: RB27A_HUMAN - Also known as RAB27. Experimental evidence at protein level: Swiss-Prot protein existence level 1. Small GTPase which cycles between active GTP-bound and inactive GDP-bound states. In its active state, binds to a variety of effector proteins to regulate homeostasis of late endocytic pathway, including endosomal positioning, maturation and secretion (PubMed:30771381). Plays a role in cytotoxic granule exocytosis in lymphocytes. Required for both granule maturation and granule docking and priming at the immunologic synapse. From Homo sapiens (Human).
   2733..2757    -  protein_bind   attB2: mutant version of attB; recombination site for the Gateway® BP reaction BP Clonase™
   2845..2893    +  polyA_signal   HSV TK poly(A) signal: herpes simplex virus thymidine kinase polyadenylation signal (Cole and Stacy, 1985)
   2984..3000    -  polyA_signal   bGH poly(A) signal (fragment): bovine growth hormone polyadenylation signal
   3109..3127    -  promoter       T3 promoter: promoter for bacteriophage T3 RNA polymerase
   3172..3188    -  protein_bind   lac operator: The lac repressor binds to the lac operator to inhibit transcription in E. coli. This inhibition can be relieved by adding lactose or isopropyl-β-D-thiogalactopyranoside (IPTG). lac repressor encoded by lacI
   3196..3226    -  promoter       lac promoter: promoter for the E. coli lac operon
   3241..3262    -  protein_bind   CAP binding site: CAP binding activates transcription in the presence of cAMP. E. coli catabolite activator protein
   3275..3367    -  CDS            lacI (fragment): lac repressor; lacI; The lac repressor binds to the lac operator to inhibit transcription in E. coli. This inhibition can be relieved by adding lactose or isopropyl-β-D-thiogalactopyranoside (IPTG).
   3550..4138    -  rep_origin     ori: high-copy-number ColE1/pMB1/pBR322/pUC origin of replication
   4309..5169    -  CDS            AmpR: β-lactamase; bla; confers resistance to ampicillin, carbenicillin, and related antibiotics
   5170..5274    -  promoter       AmpR promoter: bla
>Addgene plasmid #166432 | pBS L30 mRuby3-Rab27A | addgene full sequence | sequence record 333547 | Addgene NGS Result
TCTCGCGCGTTTCGGTGATGACGGTGAAAACCTCTGACACATGCAGCTCCCGGAGACGGTCACAGCTTGT
CTGTAAGCGGATGCCGGGAGCAGACAAGCCCGTCAGGGCGCGTCAGCGGGTGTTGGCGGGTGTCGGGGCT
GGCTTAACTATGCGGCATCAGAGCAGATTGTACTGAGAGTGCACCATATGCGGTGTGAAATACCGCACAG
ATGCGTAAGGAGAAAATACCGCATCAGG
[124 nt withheld, positions 239-362]
C
[91 nt withheld, positions 364-454]
A
[49 nt withheld, positions 456-504]
CCTTTGACGTTGGAGTCCACGTTCTTT
[37 nt withheld, positions 532-568]
ACCCTATCTCGGTCTATTCTTTTGATTTATAAGGGATTTTGCCGATTTCGGCCTATTGGTTAAAAAATGA
GCTGATTTAACAAAAATTTAACGCGAATTTTAACAAAATATTAACGCTTACAATTTCCATTCGCCATTCA
GGCTGCGCAACTGTTGGGAAGGGCGATCGGTGCGGGCCTCTTCGCTATTACGCCAGCTGGCGAAAGGGGG
ATGTGCTGCAAGGCGATTAAGTTGGGTAACGCCAGGGTTTTCCCAGTCACGACGTTGTAAAACGACGGCC
AGTGAATTGTAATACGACTCACTATAGGGCGAATTCGAGCTCGGTACCCGGGGATCGCAGAACAAACGCC
CAGAACCGAAGGCCGGAGCCCAGACGCCGCAGCAGCCCAGCCTGCGTTGTAACCCGGTCCCCATAGCAAC
CAACTACCGCAGACTACTCTCGCAAGCGCTGTTCTGCTTGTGACCCGGACCGGCTTCTCTTCCGCTTCCG
GTCCCACAATCCTCTGTCGGCCTAGAAGAGCTTTGCATTGTGGGAGCTCCTTCCTTTCTCGCTCCCCGGC
CATCTTGGCGGCTGGTGTTGGTGAGTGAGCTCTGCGGGGTAAACGATTAGGCGGCTCGGGGAGCTCCGCT
AGCTGGTGTTTGACGCTCTGGATTATAATCCTCTCTTCTGTCCTCTGTGTATGCTAGGTTGGGGGTTGTC
CCGCACCTACTAGAGGATCCGCCACCATGGTGTCTAAGGGCGAAGAGCTGATCAAGGAAAATATGCGTAT
GAAGGTGGTCATGGAAGGTTCGGTCAACGGCCACCAATTCAAATGCACAGGTGAAGGAGAAGGCAGACCG
TACGAGGGAGTGCAAACCATGAGGATCAAAGTCATCGAGGGAGGACCCCTGCCATTTGCCTTTGACATTC
TTGCCACGTCGTTCATGTATGGCAGCCGTACCTTTATCAAGTACCCGGCCGACATCCCTGATTTCTTTAA
ACAGTCCTTTCCTGAGGGTTTTACTTGGGAAAGAGTTACGAGATACGAAGATGGTGGAGTCGTCACCGTC
ACGCAGGACACCAGCCTTGAGGATGGCGAGCTCGTCTACAACGTCAAGGTCAGAGGGGTAAACTTTCCCT
CCAATGGTCCCGTGATGCAGAAGAAGACCAAGGGTTGGGAGCCTAATACAGAGATGATGTATCCAGCAGA
TGGTGGTCTGAGAGGATACACTGACATCGCACTGAAAGTTGATGGTGGTGGCCATCTGCACTGCAACTTC
GTGACAACTTACAGGTCAAAAAAGACCGTCGGGAACATCAAGATGCCCGGTGTCCATGCCGTTGATCACC
GCCTGGAAAGGATCGAGGAGAGTGACAATGAAACCTACGTAGTGCAAAGAGAAGTGGCAGTTGCCAAATA
CAGCAACCTTGGTGGTGGCATGGACGAGCTGTACAAGGGTGGTTCCGGTGGATCTGGAGGTTCTGATATC
ACAAGTTTGTACAAAAAAGCAGGCACCATGTCTGATGGAGATTATGATTACCTCATCAAGTTTTTAGCTT
TGGGAGACTCTGGTGTAGGGAAGACCAGTGTACTTTACCAATATACAGATGGTAAATTTAACTCCAAATT
TATCACAACAGTGGGCATTGATTTCAGGGAAAAAAGAGTGGTGTACAGAGCCAGTGGGCCGGATGGAGCC
ACTGGCAGAGGCCAGAGAATCCACCTGCAGTTATGGGACACAGCAGGGCAGGAGAGGTTTCGTAGCTTAA
CGACAGCGTTCTTCAGAGATGCTATGGGTTTTCTTCTACTTTTTGATCTGACAAATGAGCAAAGTTTCCT
CAATGTCAGAAACTGGATAAGCCAGCTACAGATGCATGCATATTGTGAAAACCCAGATATAGTGCTGTGT
GGAAACAAGAGTGATCTGGAGGACCAGAGAGTAGTGAAAGAGGAGGAAGCCATAGCACTCGCAGAGAAAT
ATGGAATCCCCTACTTTGAAACTAGTGCTGCCAATGGGACAAACATAAGCCAAGCAATTGAGATGCTTCT
GGACCTGATAATGAAGCGAATGGAACGGTGTGTGGACAAGTCCTGGATTCCTGAAGGAGTGGTGCGATCA
AATGGTCATGCCTCTACGGATCAGTTAAGTGAAGAAAAGGAGAAAGGGGCATGTGGCTGTTAGAACCCAG
CTTTCTTGTACAAAGTGGTGATATCGTAGGTTGACCTGCAGGGGGAGATGGGGGAGGCTAACTGAAACAC
GGAAGGAGACAATACCGGAAGGAACCCGCGCTATGACGGCAATAAAAAGACAGAATAAAACGCACGGGTG
TTGGGTCGTTTGTTCATAAACGCGGGGTTCGGTCCCAGGGCTGGCACTCTGTCGATACCCCACCGAGACC
CCATTGGGGCCAATACGCCCGCGTTTCTTCCTTTTCCCCACCCCACCCCCCAAGTTCGGGTGAAGGCCCA
GGGCTCGCAGCCAACGTCGGGGCGGCAAGCCCTGCCATAGCCACGGGCCCCGTGGGTTAGGGACGGGGTC
CCCCATGCAAGCTTTTGTTCCCTTTAGTGAGGGTTAATTTCGAGCTTGGCGTAATCATGGTCATAGCTGT
TTCCTGTGTGAAATTGTTATCCGCTCACAATTCCACACAACATACGAGCCGGAAGCATAAAGTGTAAAGC
CTGGGGTGCCTAATGAGTGAGCTAACTCACATTAATTGCGTTGCGCTCACTGCCCGCTTTCCAGTCGGGA
AACCTGTCGTGCCAGCTGCATTAATGAATCGGCCAACGCGCGGGGAGAGGCGGTTTGCGTATTGGGCGCT
CTTCCGCTTCCTCGCTCACTGACTCGCTGCGCTCGGTCGTTCGGCTGCGGCGAGCGGTATCAGCTCACTC
AAAGGCGGTAATACGGTTATCCACAGAATCAGGGGATAACGCAGGAAAGAACATGTGAGCAAAAGGCCAG
CAAAAGGCCAGGAACCGTAAAAAGGCCGCGTTGCTGGCGTTTTTCCATAGGCTCCGCCCCCCTGACGAGC
ATCACAAAAATCGACGCTCAAGTCAGAGGTGGCGAAACCCGACAGGACTATAAAGATACCAGGCGTTTCC
CCCTGGAAGCTCCCTCGTGCGCTCTCCTGTTCCGACCCTGCCGCTTACCGGATACCTGTCCGCCTTTCTC
CCTTCGGGAAGCGTGGCGCTTTCTCATAGCTCACGCTGTAGGTATCTCAGTTCGGTGTAGGTCGTTCGCT
CCAAGCTGGGCTGTGTGCACGAACCCCCCGTTCAGCCCGACCGCTGCGCCTTATCCGGTAACTATCGTCT
TGAGTCCAACCCGGTAAGACACGACTTATCGCCACTGGCAGCAGCCACTGGTAACAGGATTAGCAGAGCG
AGGTATGTAGGCGGTGCTACAGAGTTCTTGAAGTGGTGGCCTAACTACGGCTACACTAGAAGAACAGTAT
TTGGTATCTGCGCTCTGCTGAAGCCAGTTACCTTCGGAAAAAGAGTTGGTAGCTCTTGATCCGGCAAACA
AACCACCGCTGGTAGCGGTGGTTTTTTTGTTTGCAAGCAGCAGATTACGCGCAGAAAAAAAGGATCTCAA
GAAGATCCTTTGATCTTTTCTACGGGGTCTGACGCTCAGTGGAACGAAAACTCACGTTAAGGGATTTTGG
TCATGAGATTATCAAAAAGGATCTTCACCTAGATCCTTTTAAATTAAAAATGAAGTTTTAAATCAATCTA
AAGTATATATGAGTAAACTTGGTCTGACAGTTACCAATGCTTAATCAGTGAGGCACCTATCTCAGCGATC
TGTCTATTTCGTTCATCCATAGTTGCCTGACTCCCCGTCGTGTAGATAACTACGATACGGGAGGGCTTAC
CATCTGGCCCCAGTGCTGCAATGATACCGCGAGACCCACGCTCACCGGCTCCAGATTTATCAGCAATAAA
CCAGCCAGCCGGAAGGGCCGAGCGCAGAAGTGGTCCTGCAACTTTATCCGCCTCCATCCAGTCTATTAAT
TGTTGCCGGGAAGCTAGAGTAAGTAGTTCGCCAGTTAATAGTTTGCGCAACGTTGTTGCCATTGCTACAG
GCATCGTGGTGTCACGCTCGTCGTTTGGTATGGCTTCATTCAGCTCCGGTTCCCAACGATCAAGGCGAGT
TACATGATCCCCCATGTTGTGCAAAAAAGCGGTTAGCTCCTTCGGTCCTCCGATCGTTGTCAGAAGTAAG
TTGGCCGCAGTGTTATCACTCATGGTTATGGCAGCACTGCATAATTCTCTTACTGTCATGCCATCCGTAA
GATGCTTTTCTGTGACTGGTGAGTACTCAACCAAGTCATTCTGAGAATAGTGTATGCGGCGACCGAGTTG
CTCTTGCCCGGCGTCAATACGGGATAATACCGCGCCACATAGCAGAACTTTAAAAGTGCTCATCATTGGA
AAACGTTCTTCGGGGCGAAAACTCTCAAGGATCTTACCGCTGTTGAGATCCAGTTCGATGTAACCCACTC
GTGCACCCAACTGATCTTCAGCATCTTTTACTTTCACCAGCGTTTCTGGGTGAGCAAAAACAGGAAGGCA
AAATGCCGCAAAAAAGGGAATAAGGGCGACACGGAAATGTTGAATACTCATACTCTTCCTTTTTCAATAT
TATTGAAGCATTTATCAGGGTTATTGTCTCATGAGCGGATACATATTTGAATGTATTTAGAAAAATAAAC
AAATAGGGGTTCCGCGCACATTTCCCCGAAAAGTGCCACCTGACGTCTAAGAAACCATTATTATCATGAC
ATTAACCTATAAAAATAGGCGTATCACGAGGCCCTTTCG
